Addgene plasmid #224141: GLB31_CN
Purpose: IPTG inducible expression of C. elegans protein GLB-31 with a His tag
Depositing lab: Katherine Walstrom. Depositing organization: New College of Florida. Publication: UV-Visible Heme Absorbance Spectroscopic Characterization of Caenorhabditis elegans Globin Proteins GLB-10 and GLB-31. McAllister A, Walstrom K. Mendeley Data. 2025 Jan 2; V1. doi: 10.17632/td8sy4xfmp.1.
Backbone
  Vector backbone: pET303/CT-His
  Vector type: Bacterial Expression
Growth in bacteria
  Bacterial resistance: Ampicillin, 100 μg/mL
  Growth temperature: 37°C
  Growth strain: DH5alpha
  Copy number: Low Copy
Gene/Insert
  Gene/Insert name: GLB-31
  Species: C. elegans (nematode)
  Tag / fusion protein: LeuGlu-6xHis (C terminal on insert)
  Cloning method: Gibson Cloning
  Sequencing primers: 5′ T7
Terms and licenses: Academic/Nonprofit Terms; Industry Terms: Not Available to Industry
How to cite: GLB31_CN was a gift from Katherine Walstrom (Addgene plasmid # 224141 ; http://n2t.net/addgene:224141 ; RRID:Addgene_224141)
