[The description below was written by a language model from this plasmid's Addgene catalogue record and pLannotate feature annotations shown in this document.]
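Description:
GLB31_CN is a bacterial expression plasmid built on the pET303/CT-His backbone for IPTG-inducible production of the Caenorhabditis elegans globin GLB-31 in E. coli. The 5,868 nt sequence carries a pBR322-type ColE1 origin together with the bom mobility region and the rop gene. Rop holds the plasmid at low copy number, consistent with the catalogue entry. Selection is by ampicillin through a β-lactamase gene driven by its own promoter. An f1 phage origin is also present, and short remnants of the tetracycline resistance gene flank the lacI region as non-functional backbone leftovers.

The expression cassette follows the standard pET layout. A T7 promoter is immediately followed by a lac operator and the strong ribosome binding site from T7 gene 10. Next comes the GLB-31 coding sequence, inserted by Gibson assembly, and the cassette ends at a T7 terminator. The insert itself is not annotated in the feature table, but it occupies the gap between the ribosome binding site and the histidine tag. According to the record, the tag is a C-terminal Leu-Glu linker followed by six histidines; the annotation software labels it as a fragment of a longer His tag. The short "SET1" match just downstream is probably T7 gene 10-derived backbone sequence rather than a functional fusion partner.

The plasmid-encoded lacI gene supplies repressor that keeps the operator occupied until IPTG is added, so expression requires a host that provides T7 RNA polymerase. The His tag allows metal-affinity purification of the recombinant protein. The associated dataset indicates use in UV-visible heme absorbance spectroscopy of C. elegans globins.
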