Features (pLannotate 1.2.2; 18 found; start..end, strand, type, name):
    413..1001    +  rep_origin     ori: high-copy-number ColE1/pMB1/pBR322/pUC origin of replication
   1187..1326    -  misc_feature   bom: basis of mobility region from pBR322
   1428..1619    -  CDS            rop: Rop protein, which maintains plasmids at low copy number; rop
   1636..2016    +  CDS            YPB1_ECOLX: Protein predicted: Swiss-Prot protein existence level 4. From Escherichia coli.
   2088..2379    -  CDS            TcR (fragment): tetracycline efflux protein; tet; confers resistance to tetracycline
   2394..2415    -  protein_bind   CAP binding site: CAP binding activates transcription in the presence of cAMP. E. coli catabolite activator protein
   2428..3510    -  CDS            lacI: lac repressor; lacI; The lac repressor binds to the lac operator to inhibit transcription in E. coli. This inhibition can be relieved by adding lactose or isopropyl-β-D-thiogalactopyranoside (IPTG).
   3511..3588    -  promoter       lacI promoter: lacI
   3596..3875    -  CDS            TcR (fragment): tetracycline efflux protein; tet; confers resistance to tetracycline
   3897..3915    +  promoter       T7 promoter: promoter for bacteriophage T7 RNA polymerase
   3916..3940    +  protein_bind   lac operator: The lac repressor binds to the lac operator to inhibit transcription in E. coli. This inhibition can be relieved by adding lactose or isopropyl-β-D-thiogalactopyranoside (IPTG). lac repressor encoded by lacI
   3956..3976    +  RBS            RBS: efficient ribosome binding site from bacteriophage T7 gene 10 (Olins and Rangwala, 1989)
   4496..4513    +  CDS            9xHis (fragment): 9xHis affinity tag
   4523..4572    +  CDS            SET1 (fragment): solubility-enhancement tag derived from T7 phage gene 10B
   4580..4627    +  terminator     T7 terminator: transcription terminator for bacteriophage T7 RNA polymerase
   4664..5092    +  rep_origin     f1 ori (sequence partly withheld): f1 bacteriophage origin of replication; arrow indicates direction of (+) strand synthesis
   5145..5249    +  promoter       AmpR promoter: bla
   5250..242     +  CDS            AmpR (across the origin): β-lactamase; bla; confers resistance to ampicillin, carbenicillin, and related antibiotics
>Addgene plasmid #224141 | GLB31_CN | addgene full sequence | sequence record 444370 | Addgene NGS Result
ACTGGATGGAGGCGGATAAAGTTGCAGGACCACTTCTGCGCTCGGCCCTTCCGGCTGGCTGGTTTATTGC
TGATAAATCTGGAGCCGGTGAGCGTGGGTCTCGCGGTATCATTGCAGCACTGGGGCCAGATGGTAAGCCC
TCCCGTATCGTAGTTATCTACACGACGGGGAGTCAGGCAACTATGGATGAACGAAATAGACAGATCGCTG
AGATAGGTGCCTCACTGATTAAGCATTGGTAACTGTCAGACCAAGTTTACTCATATATACTTTAGATTGA
TTTAAAACTTCATTTTTAATTTAAAAGGATCTAGGTGAAGATCCTTTTTGATAATCTCATGACCAAAATC
CCTTAACGTGAGTTTTCGTTCCACTGAGCGTCAGACCCCGTAGAAAAGATCAAAGGATCTTCTTGAGATC
CTTTTTTTCTGCGCGTAATCTGCTGCTTGCAAACAAAAAAACCACCGCTACCAGCGGTGGTTTGTTTGCC
GGATCAAGAGCTACCAACTCTTTTTCCGAAGGTAACTGGCTTCAGCAGAGCGCAGATACCAAATACTGTC
CTTCTAGTGTAGCCGTAGTTAGGCCACCACTTCAAGAACTCTGTAGCACCGCCTACATACCTCGCTCTGC
TAATCCTGTTACCAGTGGCTGCTGCCAGTGGCGATAAGTCGTGTCTTACCGGGTTGGACTCAAGACGATA
GTTACCGGATAAGGCGCAGCGGTCGGGCTGAACGGGGGGTTCGTGCACACAGCCCAGCTTGGAGCGAACG
ACCTACACCGAACTGAGATACCTACAGCGTGAGCTATGAGAAAGCGCCACGCTTCCCGAAGGGAGAAAGG
CGGACAGGTATCCGGTAAGCGGCAGGGTCGGAACAGGAGAGCGCACGAGGGAGCTTCCAGGGGGAAACGC
CTGGTATCTTTATAGTCCTGTCGGGTTTCGCCACCTCTGACTTGAGCGTCGATTTTTGTGATGCTCGTCA
GGGGGGCGGAGCCTATGGAAAAACGCCAGCAACGCGGCCTTTTTACGGTTCCTGGCCTTTTGCTGGCCTT
TTGCTCACATGTTCTTTCCTGCGTTATCCCCTGATTCTGTGGATAACCGTATTACCGCCTTTGAGTGAGC
TGATACCGCTCGCCGCAGCCGAACGACCGAGCGCAGCGAGTCAGTGAGCGAGGAAGCGGAAGAGCGCCTG
ATGCGGTATTTTCTCCTTACGCATCTGTGCGGTATTTCACACCGCAATGGTGCACTCTCAGTACAATCTG
CTCTGATGCCGCATAGTTAAGCCAGTATACACTCCGCTATCGCTACGTGACTGGGTCATGGCTGCGCCCC
GACACCCGCCAACACCCGCTGACGCGCCCTGACGGGCTTGTCTGCTCCCGGCATCCGCTTACAGACAAGC
TGTGACCGTCTCCGGGAGCTGCATGTGTCAGAGGTTTTCACCGTCATCACCGAAACGCGCGAGGCAGCTG
CGGTAAAGCTCATCAGCGTGGTCGTGAAGCGATTCACAGATGTCTGCCTGTTCATCCGCGTCCAGCTCGT
TGAGTTTCTCCAGAAGCGTTAATGTCTGGCTTCTGATAAAGCGGGCCATGTTAAGGGCGGTTTTTTCCTG
TTTGGTCACTGATGCCTCCGTGTAAGGGGGATTTCTGTTCATGGGGGTAATGATACCGATGAAACGAGAG
AGGATGCTCACGATACGGGTTACTGATGATGAACATGCCCGGTTACTGGAACGTTGTGAGGGTAAACAAC
TGGCGGTATGGATGCGGCGGGACCAGAGAAAAATCACTCAGGGTCAATGCCAGCGCTTCGTTAATACAGA
TGTAGGTGTTCCACAGGGTAGCCAGCAGCATCCTGCGATGCAGATCCGGAACATAATGGTGCAGGGCGCT
GACTTCCGCGTTTCCAGACTTTACGAAACACGGAAACCGAAGACCATTCATGTTGTTGCTCAGGTCGCAG
ACGTTTTGCAGCAGCAGTCGCTTCACGTTCGCTCGCGTATCGGTGATTCATTCTGCTAACCAGTAAGGCA
ACCCCGCCAGCCTAGCCGGGTCCTCAACGACAGGAGCACGATCATGCGCACCCGTGGGGCCGCCATGCCG
GCGATAATGGCCTGCTTCTCGCCGAAACGTTTGGTGGCGGGACCAGTGACGAAGGCTTGAGCGAGGGCGT
GCAAGATTCCGAATACCGCAAGCGACAGGCCGATCATCGTCGCGCTCCAGCGAAAGCGGTCCTCGCCGAA
AATGACCCAGAGCGCTGCCGGCACCTGTCCTACGAGTTGCATGATAAAGAAGACAGTCATAAGTGCGGCG
ACGATAGTCATGCCCCGCGCCCACCGGAAGGAGCTGACTGGGTTGAAGGCTCTCAAGGGCATCGGTCGAG
ATCCCGGTGCCTAATGAGTGAGCTAACTTACATTAATTGCGTTGCGCTCACTGCCCGCTTTCCAGTCGGG
AAACCTGTCGTGCCAGCTGCATTAATGAATCGGCCAACGCGCGGGGAGAGGCGGTTTGCGTATTGGGCGC
CAGGGTGGTTTTTCTTTTCACCAGTGAGACGGGCAACAGCTGATTGCCCTTCACCGCCTGGCCCTGAGAG
AGTTGCAGCAAGCGGTCCACGCTGGTTTGCCCCAGCAGGCGAAAATCCTGTTTGATGGTGGTTAACGGCG
GGATATAACATGAGCTGTCTTCGGTATCGTCGTATCCCACTACCGAGATATCCGCACCAACGCGCAGCCC
GGACTCGGTAATGGCGCGCATTGCGCCCAGCGCCATCTGATCGTTGGCAACCAGCATCGCAGTGGGAACG
ATGCCCTCATTCAGCATTTGCATGGTTTGTTGAAAACCGGACATGGCACTCCAGTCGCCTTCCCGTTCCG
CTATCGGCTGAATTTGATTGCGAGTGAGATATTTATGCCAGCCAGCCAGACGCAGACGCGCCGAGACAGA
ACTTAATGGGCCCGCTAACAGCGCGATTTGCTGGTGACCCAATGCGACCAGATGCTCCACGCCCAGTCGC
GTACCGTCTTCATGGGAGAAAATAATACTGTTGATGGGTGTCTGGTCAGAGACATCAAGAAATAACGCCG
GAACATTAGTGCAGGCAGCTTCCACAGCAATGGCATCCTGGTCATCCAGCGGATAGTTAATGATCAGCCC
ACTGACGCGTTGCGCGAGAAGATTGTGCACCGCCGCTTTACAGGCTTCGACGCCGCTTCGTTCTACCATC
GACACCACCACGCTGGCACCCAGTTGATCGGCGCGAGATTTAATCGCCGCGACAATTTGCGACGGCGCGT
GCAGGGCCAGACTGGAGGTGGCAACGCCAATCAGCAACGACTGTTTGCCCGCCAGTTGTTGTGCCACGCG
GTTGGGAATGTAATTCAGCTCCGCCATCGCCGCTTCCACTTTTTCCCGCGTTTTCGCAGAAACGTGGCTG
GCCTGGTTCACCACGCGGGAAACGGTCTGATAAGAGACACCGGCATACTCTGCGACATCGTATAACGTTA
CTGGTTTCACATTCACCACCCTGAATTGACTCTCTTCCGGGCGCTATCATGCCATACCGCGAAAGGTTTT
GCGCCATTCGATGGTGTCCGGGATCTCGACGCTCTCCCTTATGCGACTCCTGCATTAGGAAGCAGCCCAG
TAGTAGGTTGAGGCCGTTGAGCACCGCCGCCGCAAGGAATGGTGCATGCAAGGAGATGGCGCCCAACAGT
CCCCCGGCCACGGGGCCTGCCACCATACCCACGCCGAAACAAGCGCTCATGAGCCCGAAGTGGCGAGCCC
GATCTTCCCCATCGGTGATGTCGGCGATATAGGCGCCAGCAACCGCACCTGTGGCGCCGGTGATGCCGGC
CACGATGCGTCCGGCGTAGAGGATCGAGATCTCGATCCCGCGAAATTAATACGACTCACTATAGGGGAAT
TGTGAGCGGATAACAATTCCCCTCTAGTAATAATTTTGTTTAACTTTAAGAAGGAGGTCTAGATGGGCAT
AATTTTGGCGTATTTCCGACGTCCCAAGCTTGATATCGACAGGGTTCGGTCGGTCTGGATGGATCATATC
AATGGAAACGATCAGTACTTCCAAGAGGTAATCCATAGAATATGCAAGCGAAACGAGGGAATCCGGTGTG
CAATGCTGGCTCCGAACGCGCAGCACGCCGAGTCGGTGGCCGAGGAGGATTTTGTGCTCTCAAATATTGC
AGATAGGATCTCACAGTTTTTTCATCAATTGGTTGAGGATGACGTGCTTATGGACACGGTAGAACTGAAA
AAAGCCTGCTATGACCTTGGAAGACAACATTCTTCGTATTCGAAACAACAATTTAAGATGTCCTACTGGG
AAGAGTTTACATTGACAATGATGGGTGTTCTGGAGCAAAACTACCCGGAAACCACGAAAGAAGAGCAAAA
AGCGTGGCTTCACTTTTTGAGATTTGTGAATGAGAATATGTTGGATGGATATTTAGATGCGATTTCTCGT
AGTAATAAACTCGAGCACCACCACCACCACCACTGAGATCCGGCTGCTAACAAAGCCCGAAAGGAAGCTG
AGTTGGCTGCTGCCACCGCTGAGCAATAACTAGCATAACCCCTTGGGGCCTCTAAACGGGTCTTGAGGGG
TTTTTTGCTGAAAGGAGGAACTATATCCGGATTGGCGAATGGG
[124 nt withheld, positions 4664-4787]
C
[91 nt withheld, positions 4789-4879]
A
[49 nt withheld, positions 4881-4929]
CCTTTGACGTTGGAGTCCACGTTCTTT
[37 nt withheld, positions 4957-4993]
ACCCTATCTCGGTCTATTCTTTTGATTTATAAGGGATTTTGCCGATTTCGGCCTATTGGTTAAAAAATGA
GCTGATTTAACAAAAATTTAACGCGAATTTTAACAAAATATTAACGCTTACAATTTAGGTGGCACTTTTC
GGGGAAATGTGCGCGGAACCCCTATTTGTTTATTTTTCTAAATACATTCAAATATGTATCCGCTCATGAG
ACAATAACCCTGATAAATGCTTCAATAATATTGAAAAAGGAAGAGTATGAGTATTCAACATTTCCGTGTC
GCCCTTATTCCCTTTTTTGCGGCATTTTGCCTTCCTGTTTTTGCTCACCCAGAAACGCTGGTGAAAGTAA
AAGATGCTGAAGATCAGTTGGGTGCACGAGTGGGTTACATCGAACTGGATCTCAACAGCGGTAAGATCCT
TGAGAGTTTTCGCCCCGAAGAACGTTTTCCAATGATGAGCACTTTTAAAGTTCTGCTATGTGGCGCGGTA
TTATCCCGTATTGACGCCGGGCAAGAGCAACTCGGTCGCCGCATACACTATTCTCAGAATGACTTGGTTG
AGTACTCACCAGTCACAGAAAAGCATCTTACGGATGGCATGACAGTAAGAGAATTATGCAGTGCTGCCAT
AACCATGAGTGATAACACTGCGGCCAACTTACTTCTGACAACGATCGGAGGACCGAAGGAGCTAACCGCT
TTTTTGCACAACATGGGGGATCATGTAACTCGCCTTGATCGTTGGGAACCGGAGCTGAATGAAGCCATAC
CAAACGACGAGCGTGACACCACGATGCCTGCAGCAATGGCAACAACGTTGCGCAAACTATTAACTGGCGA
ACTACTTACTCTAGCTTCCCGGCAACAATTAATAG
